>Addgene plasmid #204562 | pGEX6p-1-UFBP1 M4 | addgene full sequence | sequence record 403794 | Addgene NGS Result
TTTTGATGGCGTTGGAATTAGCTTATCGACTGCACGGTGCACCAATGCTTCTGGCGTCAGGCAGCCATCG
GAAGCTGTGGTATGGCTGTGCAGGTCGTAAATCACTGCATAATTCGTGTCGCTCAAGGCGCACTCCCGTT
CTGGATAATGTTTTTTGCGCCGACATCATAACGGTTCTGGCAAATATTCTGAAATGAGCTGTTGACAATT
AATCATCGGCTCGTATAATGTGTGGAATTGTGAGCGGATAACAATTTCACACAGGAAACAGTATTCATGT
CCCCTATACTAGGTTATTGGAAAATTAAGGGCCTTGTGCAACCCACTCGACTTCTTTTGGAATATCTTGA
AGAAAAATATGAAGAGCATTTGTATGAGCGCGATGAAGGTGATAAATGGCGAAACAAAAAGTTTGAATTG
GGTTTGGAGTTTCCCAATCTTCCTTATTATATTGATGGTGATGTTAAATTAACACAGTCTATGGCCATCA
TACGTTATATAGCTGACAAGCACAACATGTTGGGTGGTTGTCCAAAAGAGCGTGCAGAGATTTCAATGCT
TGAAGGAGCGGTTTTGGATATTAGATACGGTGTTTCGAGAATTGCATATAGTAAAGACTTTGAAACTCTC
AAAGTTGATTTTCTTAGCAAGCTACCTGAAATGCTGAAAATGTTCGAAGATCGTTTATGTCATAAAACAT
ATTTAAATGGTGATCATGTAACCCATCCTGACTTCATGTTGTATGACGCTCTTGATGTTGTTTTATACAT
GGACCCAATGTGCCTGGATGCGTTCCCAAAATTAGTTTGTTTTAAAAAACGTATTGAAGCTATCCCACAA
ATTGATAAGTACTTGAAATCCAGCAAGTATATAGCATGGCCTTTGCAGGGCTGGCAAGCCACGTTTGGTG
GTGGCGACCATCCTCCAAAATCGGATCTGGAAGTTCTGTTCCAGGGGCCCCTGGGATCCAAAATTGGAGC
TAAGAAACTGCGGAAGCTGGAGGAGAAACAAGCGCGAAAGGCCCAGCGTGAGGCAGAGGAGGCTGAACGT
GAGGAGCGGAAACGACTCGAGTCCCAGCGCGAAGCTGAGTGGAAGAAGGAGGAGGAGCGGCTTCGCCTGG
AGGAGGAGCAGAAGGAGGAGGAGGAGAGGAAGGCCCGCGAGGAGCAGGCCCAGCGGGAGCATGAGGAGTA
CCTGAAACTGAAGGAGGCCTTTGTGGTGGAGGAGGAAGGCGTAGGAGAGACCATGACTGAGGAACAGTCC
CAGAGCTGAGAATTCCCGGGTCGACTCGAGCGGCCGCATCGTGACTGACTGACGATCTGCCTCGCGCGTT
TCGGTGATGACGGTGAAAACCTCTGACACATGCAGCTCCCGGAGACGGTCACAGCTTGTCTGTAAGCGGA
TGCCGGGAGCAGACAAGCCCGTCAGGGCGCGTCAGCGGGTGTTGGCGGGTGTCGGGGCGCAGCCATGACC
CAGTCACGTAGCGATAGCGGAGTGTATAATTCTTGAAGACGAAAGGGCCTCGTGATACGCCTATTTTTAT
AGGTTAATGTCATGATAATAATGGTTTCTTAGACGTCAGGTGGCACTTTTCGGGGAAATGTGCGCGGAAC
CCCTATTTGTTTATTTTTCTAAATACATTCAAATATGTATCCGCTCATGAGACAATAACCCTGATAAATG
CTTCAATAATATTGAAAAAGGAAGAGTATGAGTATTCAACATTTCCGTGTCGCCCTTATTCCCTTTTTTG
CGGCATTTTGCCTTCCTGTTTTTGCTCACCCAGAAACGCTGGTGAAAGTAAAAGATGCTGAAGATCAGTT
GGGTGCACGAGTGGGTTACATCGAACTGGATCTCAACAGCGGTAAGATCCTTGAGAGTTTTCGCCCCGAA
GAACGTTTTCCAATGATGAGCACTTTTAAAGTTCTGCTATGTGGCGCGGTATTATCCCGTGTTGACGCCG
GGCAAGAGCAACTCGGTCGCCGCATACACTATTCTCAGAATGACTTGGTTGAGTACTCACCAGTCACAGA
AAAGCATCTTACGGATGGCATGACAGTAAGAGAATTATGCAGTGCTGCCATAACCATGAGTGATAACACT
GCGGCCAACTTACTTCTGACAACGATCGGAGGACCGAAGGAGCTAACCGCTTTTTTGCACAACATGGGGG
ATCATGTAACTCGCCTTGATCGTTGGGAACCGGAGCTGAATGAAGCCATACCAAACGACGAGCGTGACAC
CACGATGCCTGCAGCAATGGCAACAACGTTGCGCAAACTATTAACTGGCGAACTACTTACTCTAGCTTCC
CGGCAACAATTAATAGACTGGATGGAGGCGGATAAAGTTGCAGGACCACTTCTGCGCTCGGCCCTTCCGG
CTGGCTGGTTTATTGCTGATAAATCTGGAGCCGGTGAGCGTGGGTCTCGCGGTATCATTGCAGCACTGGG
GCCAGATGGTAAGCCCTCCCGTATCGTAGTTATCTACACGACGGGGAGTCAGGCAACTATGGATGAACGA
AATAGACAGATCGCTGAGATAGGTGCCTCACTGATTAAGCATTGGTAACTGTCAGACCAAGTTTACTCAT
ATATACTTTAGATTGATTTAAAACTTCATTTTTAATTTAAAAGGATCTAGGTGAAGATCCTTTTTGATAA
TCTCATGACCAAAATCCCTTAACGTGAGTTTTCGTTCCACTGAGCGTCAGACCCCGTAGAAAAGATCAAA
GGATCTTCTTGAGATCCTTTTTTTCTGCGCGTAATCTGCTGCTTGCAAACAAAAAAACCACCGCTACCAG
CGGTGGTTTGTTTGCCGGATCAAGAGCTACCAACTCTTTTTCCGAAGGTAACTGGCTTCAGCAGAGCGCA
GATACCAAATACTGTCCTTCTAGTGTAGCCGTAGTTAGGCCACCACTTCAAGAACTCTGTAGCACCGCCT
ACATACCTCGCTCTGCTAATCCTGTTACCAGTGGCTGCTGCCAGTGGCGATAAGTCGTGTCTTACCGGGT
TGGACTCAAGACGATAGTTACCGGATAAGGCGCAGCGGTCGGGCTGAACGGGGGGTTCGTGCACACAGCC
CAGCTTGGAGCGAACGACCTACACCGAACTGAGATACCTACAGCGTGAGCTATGAGAAAGCGCCACGCTT
CCCGAAGGGAGAAAGGCGGACAGGTATCCGGTAAGCGGCAGGGTCGGAACAGGAGAGCGCACGAGGGAGC
TTCCAGGGGGAAACGCCTGGTATCTTTATAGTCCTGTCGGGTTTCGCCACCTCTGACTTGAGCGTCGATT
TTTGTGATGCTCGTCAGGGGGGCGGAGCCTATGGAAAAACGCCAGCAACGCGGCCTTTTTACGGTTCCTG
GCCTTTTGCTGGCCTTTTGCTCACATGTTCTTTCCTGCGTTATCCCCTGATTCTGTGGATAACCGTATTA
CCGCCTTTGAGTGAGCTGATACCGCTCGCCGCAGCCGAACGACCGAGCGCAGCGAGTCAGTGAGCGAGGA
AGCGGAAGAGCGCCTGATGCGGTATTTTCTCCTTACGCATCTGTGCGGTATTTCACACCGCATAAATTCC
GACACCATCGAATGGCGCAAAACCTTTCGCGGTATGGCATGATAGCGCCCGGAAGAGAGTCAATTCAGGG
TGGTGAATGTGAAACCAGTAACGTTATACGATGTCGCAGAGTATGCCGGTGTCTCTTATCAGACCGTTTC
CCGCGTGGTGAACCAGGCCAGCCACGTTTCTGCGAAAACGCGGGAAAAAGTGGAAGCGGCGATGGCGGAG
CTGAATTACATTCCCAACCGCGTGGCACAACAACTGGCGGGCAAACAGTCGTTGCTGATTGGCGTTGCCA
CCTCCAGTCTGGCCCTGCACGCGCCGTCGCAAATTGTCGCGGCGATTAAATCTCGCGCCGATCAACTGGG
TGCCAGCGTGGTGGTGTCGATGGTAGAACGAAGCGGCGTCGAAGCCTGTAAAGCGGCGGTGCACAATCTT
CTCGCGCAACGCGTCAGTGGGCTGATCATTAACTATCCGCTGGATGACCAGGATGCCATTGCTGTGGAAG
CTGCCTGCACTAATGTTCCGGCGTTATTTCTTGATGTCTCTGACCAGACACCCATCAACAGTATTATTTT
CTCCCATGAAGACGGTACGCGACTGGGCGTGGAGCATCTGGTCGCATTGGGTCACCAGCAAATCGCGCTG
TTAGCGGGCCCATTAAGTTCTGTCTCGGCGCGTCTGCGTCTGGCTGGCTGGCATAAATATCTCACTCGCA
ATCAAATTCAGCCGATAGCGGAACGGGAAGGCGACTGGAGTGCCATGTCCGGTTTTCAACAAACCATGCA
AATGCTGAATGAGGGCATCGTTCCCACTGCGATGCTGGTTGCCAACGATCAGATGGCGCTGGGCGCAATG
CGCGCCATTACCGAGTCCGGGCTGCGCGTTGGTGCGGATATCTCGGTAGTGGGATACGACGATACCGAAG
ACAGCTCATGTTATATCCCGCCGTTAACCACCATCAAACAGGATTTTCGCCTGCTGGGGCAAACCAGCGT
GGACCGCTTGCTGCAACTCTCTCAGGGCCAGGCGGTGAAGGGCAATCAGCTGTTGCCCGTCTCACTGGTG
AAAAGAAAAACCACGCTAGCGCCCAATACGCAAACCGCCTCTCCCCGCGCGTTGGCCGATTCATTAATGC
AGCTGGCACGACAGGTTTCCCGACTGGAAAGCGGGCAGTGAGCGCAACGCAATTAATGTAAGTTAGCTCA
CTCATTAGGCACCCCAGGCTTTACACTTTATGCTTCCGGCTCGTATGTTGTGTGGAATTGTGAGCGGATA
ACAATTTCACACAGGAAACAGCTATGACCATGATTACGGATTCACTGGCCGTCGTTTTACAACGTCGTGA
CTGGGAAAACCCTGGCGTTACCCAACTTAATCGCCTTGCAGCACATCCCCCTTTCGCCAGCTGGCGTAAT
AGCGAAGAGGCCCGCACCGATCGCCCTTCCCAACAGTTGCGCAGCCTGAATGGCGAATGGCGCTTTGCCT
GGTTTCCGGCACCAGAAGCGGTGCCGGAAAGCTGGCTGGAGTGCGATCTTCCTGAGGCCGATACTGTCGT
CGTCCCCTCAAACTGGCAGATGCACGGTTACGATGCGCCCATCTACACCAACGTGACCTATCCCATTACG
GTCAATCCGCCGTTTGTTCCCACGGAGAATCCGACGGGTTGTTACTCGCTCACATTTAATGTTGATGAAA
GCTGGCTACAGGAAGGCCAGACGCGAATTAT
Features (pLannotate 1.2.2; 17 found; start..end, strand, type, name):
     10..126     -  CDS            yciV (fragment): RNAAM_ECOLI - Also known as trpH From Escherichia coli (strain K12).
    202..230     +  promoter       tac promoter: strong E. coli promoter; hybrid between the trp and lac UV5 promoters
    238..254     +  protein_bind   lac operator: The lac repressor binds to the lac operator to inhibit transcription in E. coli. This inhibition can be relieved by adding lactose or isopropyl-β-D-thiogalactopyranoside (IPTG). lac repressor encoded by lacI
    277..930     +  CDS            GST26_SCHJA: Experimental evidence at protein level: Swiss-Prot protein existence level 1. GST isoenzymes appear to play a central role in the parasite detoxification system. Other functions are also suspected including a role in increasing the solubility of haematin in the parasite gut. From Schistosoma japonicum (Blood fluke).
    961..1266    +  CDS            DDRGK1 (fragment): DDRGK_HUMAN - Also known as C20orf116 From Homo sapiens (Human).
   1317..1356    +  CDS            rop (fragment): Rop protein, which maintains plasmids at low copy number; rop
   1458..1498    +  misc_feature   bom (fragment): basis of mobility region from pBR322
   1603..1707    +  promoter       AmpR promoter: bla
   1708..2568    +  CDS            AmpR: β-lactamase; bla; confers resistance to ampicillin, carbenicillin, and related antibiotics
   2739..3327    +  rep_origin     ori: high-copy-number ColE1/pMB1/pBR322/pUC origin of replication
   3513..3564    -  misc_feature   bom (fragment): basis of mobility region from pBR322
   3571..3648    +  promoter       lacI promoter: lacI
   3649..4731    +  CDS            lacI: lac repressor; lacI; The lac repressor binds to the lac operator to inhibit transcription in E. coli. This inhibition can be relieved by adding lactose or isopropyl-β-D-thiogalactopyranoside (IPTG).
   4744..4765    +  protein_bind   CAP binding site: CAP binding activates transcription in the presence of cAMP. E. coli catabolite activator protein
   4780..4810    +  promoter       lac promoter: promoter for the E. coli lac operon
   4818..4834    +  protein_bind   lac operator: The lac repressor binds to the lac operator to inhibit transcription in E. coli. This inhibition can be relieved by adding lactose or isopropyl-β-D-thiogalactopyranoside (IPTG). lac repressor encoded by lacI
   4854..5027    +  CDS            lacZα: LacZα fragment of β-galactosidase; lacZ fragment
