[The description below was written by a language model from this plasmid's Addgene catalogue record and pLannotate feature annotations shown in this document.]
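Description:
pGEX6p-1-UFBP1 M4 is a bacterial expression plasmid built on the pGEX6p-1 backbone for producing a glutathione S-transferase (GST) fusion of a fragment of human UFBP1 (encoded by DDRGK1, also known as C20orf116) in E. coli. The "M4" construct is a truncation covering residues 116–214 of the protein, and the sequenced record of about 5.3 kb shows a DDRGK1 fragment of matching size immediately downstream of, and on the same strand as, the Schistosoma japonicum GST coding sequence. The short gap between GST and the insert is not annotated in the feature table. The restriction sites used for cloning are not recorded.

Expression is driven by the strong hybrid tac promoter, which is followed by a lac operator. The plasmid carries its own lacI gene with its promoter, so the repressor keeps transcription low until it is relieved with IPTG or lactose. Propagation relies on a ColE1/pMB1-type origin, listed as high copy, and selection is through the β-lactamase (AmpR) gene, which confers ampicillin resistance. The remaining annotations are residual backbone sequences rather than functional parts of the payload. They include small rop, bom and yciV fragments and a lac promoter/operator/lacZα segment downstream of lacI.

The GST tag allows the fusion to be captured on glutathione resin, making the construct suited to purifying this UFBP1 region and to pull-down or in vitro binding experiments. It comes from work on the UFM1 conjugation system and its role in ER-phagy, where such a truncation would presumably help map functional or interaction regions of UFBP1, although the record states only that it expresses GST-tagged UFBP1 M4.
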