Addgene plasmid #204562: pGEX6p-1-UFBP1 M4
Purpose: Expresses GST-tagged UFBP1 M4 in E.coli
Depositing lab: Masaaki Komatsu. Depositing organization: Juntendo University. Publication: The UFM1 system regulates ER-phagy through the ufmylation of CYB5R3. Ishimura R, El-Gowily AH, Noshiro D, Komatsu-Hirota S, Ono Y, Shindo M, Hatta T, Abe M, Uemura T, Lee-Okada HC, Mohamed TM, Yokomizo T, Ueno T, Sakimura K, Natsume T, Sorimachi H, Inada T, Waguri S, Noda NN, Komatsu M. Nat Commun. 2022 Dec 21;13(1):7857. doi: 10.1038/s41467-022-35501-0. PubMed 36543799.
Backbone
  Vector backbone: pGEX6p-1
  Vector type: Bacterial Expression
Growth in bacteria
  Bacterial resistance: Ampicillin, 100 μg/mL
  Growth temperature: 37°C
  Growth strain: DH5alpha
  Copy number: High Copy
Gene/Insert
  Gene/Insert name: UFBP1
  Species: H. sapiens (human)
  Mutation: 116-214aa
  Entrez Gene: DDRGK1 (a.k.a. C20orf116, SEMDSH, UFBP1, dJ1187M17.3)
  Cloning method: Restriction Enzyme; 5′ cloning site Unknown (unknown if destroyed); 3′ cloning site Unknown (unknown if destroyed)
Terms and licenses: Academic/Nonprofit Terms; Industry Terms: Not Available to Industry
How to cite: pGEX6p-1-UFBP1 M4 was a gift from Masaaki Komatsu (Addgene plasmid # 204562 ; http://n2t.net/addgene:204562 ; RRID:Addgene_204562)
